Addgene plasmid #23798: pDONR223-MAP2K7
Depositing lab: William Hahn & David Root. Depositing organization: Dana-Farber Cancer Institute. Publication: COT drives resistance to RAF inhibition through MAP kinase pathway reactivation. Johannessen CM, Boehm JS, Kim SY, Thomas SR, Wardwell L, Johnson LA, Emery CM, Stransky N, Cogdill AP, Barretina J, Caponigro G, Hieronymus H, Murray RR, Salehi-Ashtiani K, Hill DE, Vidal M, Zhao JJ, Yang X, Alkan O, Kim S, Harris JL, Wilson CJ, Myer VE, Finan PM, Root DE, Roberts TM, Golub T, Flaherty KT, Dummer R, Weber BL, Sellers WR, Schlegel R, Wargo JA, Hahn WC, Garraway LA. Nature. 2010 Dec 16;468(7326):968-72. doi: 10.1038/nature09627 PubMed 21107320.
Backbone
  Vector backbone: pDONR223
  Backbone manufacturer: Invitrogen
  Backbone size w/o insert (bp): 5005
  Vector type: Gateway Donor vector
Growth in bacteria
  Bacterial resistance: Spectinomycin, 50 μg/mL
  Growth temperature: 37°C
  Growth strain: DH5alpha
  Copy number: High Copy
Gene/Insert
  Gene/Insert name: MAP2K7 (alt name: mitogen-activated protein kinase kinase 7)
  Species: H. sapiens (human)
  Insert size (bp): 1281
  Mutation: F425L
  Entrez Gene: MAP2K7 (a.k.a. JNKK2, MAPKK7, MEK, MEK 7, MKK7, PRKMK7, SAPKK-4, SAPKK4)
  Cloning method: Gateway Cloning
  Sequencing primers: 5′ M13pUC-fwd; 3′ M13rev
Terms and licenses: Academic/Nonprofit Terms; Industry Terms: Not Available to Industry
Depositor comments: The ORF has no Stop codon. This design enables easy recombination into a destination vector to add an epitope tag of choice and Stop codon to the ORF. Do NOT use this plasmid directly for transfections. A set of 4 custom lentiviral vectors is available ( pLX301 (http://www.addgene.org/25895/) , pLX302 (http://www.addgene.org/25896/) , pLX303 (http://www.addgene.org/25897/) , pLX304 (http://www.addgene.org/25890/) ) to be used to express these ORFs in mammalian cells. These plasmids are not included in the kit and must be ordered separately.
How to cite: pDONR223-MAP2K7 was a gift from William Hahn & David Root (Addgene plasmid # 23798 ; http://n2t.net/addgene:23798 ; RRID:Addgene_23798)
