[The description below was written by a language model from this plasmid's Addgene catalogue record and pLannotate feature annotations shown in this document.]
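Description:
pDONR223-MAP2K7 is a Gateway entry clone built on the Invitrogen pDONR223 donor backbone, carrying the human MAP2K7 open reading frame (mitogen-activated protein kinase kinase 7, also known as MKK7 or JNKK2). It is a bacterial shuttle and storage plasmid rather than an expression vector. It replicates in E. coli from a high-copy ColE1/pUC-type origin and is selected with spectinomycin through the aadA aminoglycoside adenylyltransferase gene, which sits downstream of a class 1 integron Pc promoter fragment and a residual gentamicin-resistance fragment. The sequenced record is 4,068 nt, smaller than the empty backbone plus insert, as expected once the donor vector's negative-selection cassette has been exchanged for the ORF during cloning.

The roughly 1.28 kb MAP2K7 coding sequence is flanked by two attL-type recombination sites (annotated by the software as attL3 and attL2), allowing transfer into any compatible destination vector by an LR Clonase reaction. The rrnB T1 and T2 terminators lie upstream of the cassette, insulating it from read-through transcription. A T7 promoter lies just outside the downstream att site, facing the insert on the opposite strand, and small lacZα and lacI fragments are backbone remnants. No mammalian promoter is present. The catalogue lists an F425L substitution in the encoded kinase. The ORF deliberately lacks a stop codon, so the destination vector supplies a C-terminal epitope tag and the stop codon. The depositors warn against direct transfection and point to a set of companion lentiviral destination vectors for mammalian expression. MAP2K7 encodes a dual-specificity kinase that directly activates the JNK stress-activated kinases. The clone is associated with a study of MAP kinase pathway reactivation as a mechanism of resistance to RAF inhibition.
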