Features (pLannotate 1.2.2; 12 found; start..end, strand, type, name):
    143..170     -  terminator     rrnB T2 terminator: transcription terminator T2 from the E. coli rrnB gene
    302..345     +  terminator     rrnB T1 terminator: Escherichia coli rrnB; transcription terminator T1 from the E. coli rrnB gene
    392..428     -  CDS            lacZα (fragment): LacZα fragment of β-galactosidase; lacZ fragment
    445..540     +  protein_bind   attL3: mutant version of attL; recombination site for the Gateway® LR reaction LR Clonase™
    543..1820    +  CDS            MAP2K7: MP2K7_HUMAN - Also known as JNKK2, MEK7, MKK7, PRKMK7, SKK4. Experimental evidence at protein level: Swiss-Prot protein existence level 1. Dual specificity protein kinase which acts as an essential component of the MAP kinase signal transduction pathway. Essential component of the stress-activated protein kinase/c-Jun N-terminal kinase (SAP/JNK) signaling pathway. With MAP2K4/MKK4, is the one of the only known kinase to directly activate the stress-activated protein kinase/c-Jun N-terminal kinases MAPK8/JNK1, MAPK9/JNK2 and MAPK10/JNK3. MAP2K4/MKK4 and MAP2K7/MKK7 both activate the JNKs by pho
   1822..1921    -  protein_bind   attL2: mutant version of attL; recombination site for the Gateway® LR reaction LR Clonase™
   1939..1957    -  promoter       T7 promoter: promoter for bacteriophage T7 RNA polymerase
   2147..2170    +  promoter       Pc promoter (fragment): intI1 (promoter lies within the coding sequence); class 1 integron promoter
   2346..2402    +  CDS            GmR (fragment): gentamycin acetyltransferase; aacC1; confers resistance to gentamycin
   2409..3200    +  CDS            SmR: aminoglycoside adenylyltransferase (Murphy, 1985); aadA; confers resistance to spectinomycin and streptomycin
   3293..3881    +  rep_origin     ori: high-copy-number ColE1/pMB1/pBR322/pUC origin of replication
   4064..88      +  CDS            lacI (fragment) (across the origin): lac repressor; lacI; The lac repressor binds to the lac operator to inhibit transcription in E. coli. This inhibition can be relieved by adding lactose or isopropyl-β-D-thiogalactopyranoside (IPTG).
>Addgene plasmid #23798 | pDONR223-MAP2K7 | addgene full sequence | sequence record 217975 | Addgene NGS Result
CAATACGCAAACCGCCTCTCCCCGCGCGTTGGCCGATTCATTAATGCAGCTGGCACGACAGGTTTCCCGA
CTGGAAAGCGGGCAGTGAGCGCAACGCAATTAATACGCGTACCGCTAGCCAGGAAGAGTTTGTAGAAACG
CAAAAAGGCCATCCGTCAGGATGGCCTTCTGCTTAGTTTGATGCCTGGCAGTTTATGGCGGGCGTCCTGC
CCGCCACCCTCCGGGCCGTTGCTTCACAACGTTCAAATCCGCTCCCGGCGGATTTGTCCTACTCAGGAGA
GCGTTCACCGACAAACAACAGATAAAACGAAAGGCCCAGTCTTCCGACTGAGCCTTTCGTTTTATTTGAT
GCCTGGCAGTTCCCTACTCTCGCGTTAACGCTAGCATGGATGTTTTCCCAGTCACGACGTTGTAAAACGA
CGGCCAGTCTTAAGCTCGGGCCCCAAATAATGATTTTATTTTGACTGATAGTGACCTGTTCGTTGCAACA
AATTGATGAGCAATGCTTTTTTATAATGCCAACTTTGTACAAAAAAGTTGGCATGGCGGCGTCCTCCCTG
GAACAGAAGCTGTCCCGCCTGGAAGCAAAGCTAAAGCAGGAGAACCGGGAGGCCCGGCGGAGGATCGACC
TCAACCTGGATATCAGCCCCCAGCGGCCCAGGCCCACCCTGCAGCTCCCGCTGGCCAACGATGGGGGCAG
CCGCTCGCCATCCTCAGAGAGCTCCCCGCAGCACCCCACGCCCCCCGCCCGGCCCCGCCACATGCTGGGG
CTCCCGTCAACCCTGTTCACACCCCGCAGCATGGAGAGCATTGAGATTGACCAGAAGCTGCAGGAGATCA
TGAAGCAGACGGGCTACCTGACCATCGGGGGCCAGCGCTACCAGGCAGAAATCAACGACCTGGAGAACTT
GGGCGAGATGGGCAGCGGCACCTGCGGCCAGGTGTGGAAGATGCGCTTCCGGAAGACCGGCCACGTCATT
GCCGTTAAGCAAATGCGGCGCTCCGGGAACAAGGAGGAGAACAAGCGCATCCTCATGGACCTGGATGTGG
TGCTGAAGAGCCACGACTGCCCCTACATCGTGCAGTGCTTTGGGACGTTCATCACCAACACGGATGTCTT
CATCGCCATGGAGCTCATGGGCACCTGCGCTGAGAAGCTCAAGAAGCGGATGCAGGGCCCCATCCCCGAG
CGCATTCTGGGCAAGATGACAGTGGCGATTGTGAAGGCGCTGTACTACCTGAAGGAGAAGCACGGTGTCA
TCCACCGCGACGTCAAGCCCTCCAACATCCTGCTGGACGAGCGGGGCCAGATCAAGCTCTGCGACTTCGG
CATCAGCGGCCGCCTGGTGGACTCCAAAGCCAAGACGCGGAGCGCCGGCTGTGCCGCCTACATGGCACCC
GAGCGCATTGACCCCCCAGACCCCACCAAGCCGGACTATGACATCCGGGCCGACGTATGGAGCCTGGGCA
TCTCGTTGCCCTGCCCGTCTCCCTCCCAGGTGGAGCTGGCAACAGGACAGTTTCCCTACAAGAACTGCAA
GACGGACTTTGAGGTCCTCACCAAAGTCCTACAGGAAGAGCCCCCGCTTCTGCCCGGACACATGGGCTTC
TCGGGGGACTTCCAGTCCTTCGTCAAAGACTGCCTTACTAAAGATCACAGGAAGAGACCAAAGTATAATA
AGCTACTTGAACACAGCTTCATCAAGCGCTACGAGACGCTGGAGGTGGACGTGGCGTCCTGGTTCAAGGA
TGTCATGGCGAAGACTGAGTCACCGCGGACTAGCGGCGTCCTGAGCCAGCCCCACCTGCCCTTCCTCAGG
TACCCAACTTTCTTGTACAAAGTTGGCATTATAAGAAAGCATTGCTTATCAATTTGTTGCAACGAACAGG
TCACTATCAGTCAAAATAAAATCATTATTTGCCATCCAGCTGATATCCCCTATAGTGAGTCGTATTACAT
GGTCATAGCTGTTTCCTGGCAGCTCTGGCCCGTGTCTCAAAATCTCTGATGTTACATTGCACAAGATAAA
AATATATCATCATGCCTCCTCTAGACCAGCCAGGACAGAAATGCCTCGACTTCGCTGCTACCCAAGGTTG
CCGGGTGACGCACACCGTGGAAACGGATGAAGGCACGAACCCAGTGGACATAAGCCTGTTCGGTTCGTAA
GCTGTAATGCAAGTAGCGTATGCGCTCACGCAACTGGTCCAGAACCTTGACCGAACGCAGCGGTGGTAAC
GGCGCAGTGGCGGTTTTCATGGCTTGTTATGACTGTTTTTTTGGGGTACAGTCTATGCCTCGGGCATCCA
AGCAGCAAGCGCGTTACGCCGTGGGTCGATGTTTGATGTTATGGAGCAGCAACGATGTTACGCAGCAGGG
CAGTCGCCCTAAAACAAAGTTAAACATTATGAGGGAAGCGGTGATCGCCGAAGTATCGACTCAACTATCA
GAGGTAGTTGGCGTCATCGAGCGCCATCTCGAACCGACGTTGCTGGCCGTACATTTGTACGGCTCCGCAG
TGGATGGCGGCCTGAAGCCACACAGTGATATTGATTTGCTGGTTACGGTGACCGTAAGGCTTGATGAAAC
AACGCGGCGAGCTTTGATCAACGACCTTTTGGAAACTTCGGCTTCCCCTGGAGAGAGCGAGATTCTCCGC
GCTGTAGAAGTCACCATTGTTGTGCACGACGACATCATTCCGTGGCGTTATCCAGCTAAGCGCGAACTGC
AATTTGGAGAATGGCAGCGCAATGACATTCTTGCAGGTATCTTCGAGCCAGCCACGATCGACATTGATCT
GGCTATCTTGCTGACAAAAGCAAGAGAACATAGCGTTGCCTTGGTAGGTCCAGCGGCGGAGGAACTCTTT
GATCCGGTTCCTGAACAGGATCTATTTGAGGCGCTAAATGAAACCTTAACGCTATGGAACTCGCCGCCCG
ACTGGGCTGGCGATGAGCGAAATGTAGTGCTTACGTTGTCCCGCATTTGGTACAGCGCAGTAACCGGCAA
AATCGCGCCGAAGGATGTCGCTGCCGACTGGGCAATGGAGCGCCTGCCGGCCCAGTATCAGCCCGTCATA
CTTGAAGCTAGACAGGCTTATCTTGGACAAGAAGAAGATCGCTTGGCCTCGCGCGCAGATCAGTTGGAAG
AATTTGTCCACTACGTGAAAGGCGAGATCACCAAGGTAGTCGGCAAATAACCCTCGAGCCACCCATGACC
AAAATCCCTTAACGTGAGTTACGCGTCGTTCCACTGAGCGTCAGACCCCGTAGAAAAGATCAAAGGATCT
TCTTGAGATCCTTTTTTTCTGCGCGTAATCTGCTGCTTGCAAACAAAAAAACCACCGCTACCAGCGGTGG
TTTGTTTGCCGGATCAAGAGCTACCAACTCTTTTTCCGAAGGTAACTGGCTTCAGCAGAGCGCAGATACC
AAATACTGTTCTTCTAGTGTAGCCGTAGTTAGGCCACCACTTCAAGAACTCTGTAGCACCGCCTACATAC
CTCGCTCTGCTAATCCTGTTACCAGTGGCTGCTGCCAGTGGCGATAAGTCGTGTCTTACCGGGTTGGACT
CAAGACGATAGTTACCGGATAAGGCGCAGCGGTCGGGCTGAACGGGGGGTTCGTGCACACAGCCCAGCTT
GGAGCGAACGACCTACACCGAACTGAGATACCTACAGCGTGAGCTATGAGAAAGCGCCACGCTTCCCGAA
GGGAGAAAGGCGGACAGGTATCCGGTAAGCGGCAGGGTCGGAACAGGAGAGCGCACGAGGGAGCTTCCAG
GGGGAAACGCCTGGTATCTTTATAGTCCTGTCGGGTTTCGCCACCTCTGACTTGAGCGTCGATTTTTGTG
ATGCTCGTCAGGGGGGCGGAGCCTATGGAAAAACGCCAGCAACGCGGCCTTTTTACGGTTCCTGGCCTTT
TGCTGGCCTTTTGCTCACATGTTCTTTCCTGCGTTATCCCCTGATTCTGTGGATAACCGTATTACCGCCT
TTGAGTGAGCTGATACCGCTCGCCGCAGCCGAACGACCGAGCGCAGCGAGTCAGTGAGCGAGGAAGCGGA
AGAGCGCC
