>Addgene plasmid #23798 | pDONR223-MAP2K7 | depositor partial sequence | sequence record 10850 | Author sequence
ATGGCGGCGTCCTCCCTGGAACAGAAGCTGTCCCGCCTGGAAGCAAAGCTAAAGCAGGAGAACCGGGAGG
CCCGGCGGAGGATCGACCTCAACCTGGATATCAGCCCCCAGCGGCCCAGGCCCACCCTGCAGCTCCCGCT
GGCCAACGATGGGGGCAGCCGCTCGCCATCCTCAGAGAGCTCCCCGCAGCACCCCACGCCCCCCGCCCGG
CCCCGCCACATGCTGGGGCTCCCGTCAACCCTGTTCACACCCCGCAGCATGGAGAGCATTGAGATTGACC
AGAAGCTGCAGGAGATCATGAAGCAGACGGGCTACCTGACCATCGGGGGCCAGCGCTACCAGGCAGAAAT
CAACGACCTGGAGAACTTGGGCGAGATGGGCAGCGGCACCTGCGGCCAGGTGTGGAAGATGCGCTTCCGG
AAGACCGGCCACGTCATTGCCGTTAAGCAAATGCGGCGCTCCGGGAACAAGGAGGAGAACAAGCGCATCC
TCATGGACCTGGATGTGGTGCTGAAGAGCCACGACTGCCCCTACATCGTGCAGTGCTTTGGGACGTTCAT
CACCAACACGGATGTCTTCATCGCCATGGAGCTCATGGGCACCTGCGCTGAGAAGCTCAAGAAGCGGATG
CAGGGCCCCATCCCCGAGCGCATTCTGGGCAAGATGACAGTGGCGATTGTGAAGGCGCTGTACTACCTGA
AGGAGAAGCACGGTGTCATCCACCGCGACGTCAAGCCCTCCAACATCCTGCTGGACGAGCGGGGCCAGAT
CAAGCTCTGCGACTTCGGCATCAGCGGCCGCCTGGTGGACTCCAAAGCCAAGACGCGGAGCGCCGGCTGT
GCCGCCTACATGGCACCCGAGCGCATTGACCCCCCAGACCCCACCAAGCCGGACTATGACATCCGGGCCG
ACGTATGGAGCCTGGGCATCTCGTTGCCCTGCCCGTCTCCCTCCCAGGTGGAGCTGGCAACAGGACAGTT
TCCCTACAAGAACTGCAAGACGGACTTTGAGGTCCTCACCAAAGTCCTACAGGAAGAGCCCCCGCTTCTG
CCCGGACACATGGGCTTCTCGGGGGACTTCCAGTCCTTCGTCAAAGACTGCCTTACTAAAGATCACAGGA
AGAGACCAAAGTATAATAAGCTACTTGAACACAGCTTCATCAAGCGCTACGAGACGCTGGAGGTGGACGT
GGCGTCCTGGTTCAAGGATGTCATGGCGAAGACTGAGTCACCGCGGACTAGCGGCGTCCTGAGCCAGCCC
CACCTGCCCTTCTTCAGGTAG
