>Addgene plasmid #23798 | pDONR223-MAP2K7 | addgene partial sequence | sequence record 29563 | 23798 with M13pUC-fwd
GATTTTATTTTGACTGATAGTGACCTGTTCGTTGCAACAAATTGATGAGCAATGCTTTTTTATAATGCCA
ACTTTGTACAAAAAAGTTGGCATGGCGGCGTCCTCCCTGGAACAGAAGCTGTCCCGCCTGGAAGCAAAGC
TAAAGCAGGAGAACCGGGAGGCCCGGCGGAGGATCGACCTCAACCTGGATATCAGCCCCCAGCGGCCCAG
GCCCACCCTGCAGCTCCCGCTGGCCAACGATGGGGGCAGCCGCTCGCCATCCTCAGAGAGCTCCCCGCAG
CACCCCACGCCCCCCGCCCGGCCCCGCCACATGCTGGGGCTCCCGTCAACCCTGTTCACACCCCGCAGCA
TGGAGAGCATTGAGATTGACCAGAAGCTGCAGGAGATCATGAAGCAGACGGGCTACCTGACCATCGGGGG
CCAGCGCTACCAGGCAGAAATCAACGACCTGGAGAACTTGGGCGAGATGGGCAGCGGCACCTGCGGCCAG
GTGTGGAAGATGCGCTTCCGGAAGACCGGCCACGTCATTGCCGTTAAGCAAATGCGGCGCTCCGGGAACA
AGGAGGAGAACAAGCGCATCCTCATGGACCTGGATGTGGTGCTGAAGAGCCACGACTGCCCCTACATCGT
GCAGTGCTTTGGGACGTTCATCACCAACACGGATGTCTTC
